>Addgene plasmid #229828 | pB_Tet-Off_Flex_DEST_EFS_mODC_tTA (JDW 936) | addgene full sequence | sequence record 460682 | Addgene NGS Result
CTAAATTGTAAGCGTTAATATTTTGTTAAAATTCGCGTTAAATTTTTGTTAAATCAGCTCATTTTTTAAC
CAATAGGCCGAAATCGGCAAAATCCCTTATAAATCAAAAGAATAGACCGAGATAGGGT
[37 nt withheld, positions 129-165]
AAAGAACGTGGACTCCAACGTCAAAGG
[49 nt withheld, positions 193-241]
T
[91 nt withheld, positions 243-333]
G
[124 nt withheld, positions 335-458]
CCCATTCGCCATTCAGGCTGCGCAACTGTTGGGAAGGGCGATCGGTGCGGGCCTCTTCGCTATTACGCCA
GCTGGCGAAAGGGGGATGTGCTGCAAGGCGATTAAGTTGGGTAACGCCAGGGTTTTCCCAGTCACGACGT
TGTAAAACGACGGCCAGTGAATTGTAATACGACTCACTATAGGGCGAATTGGGTACCTTAACCCTAGAAA
GATAGTCTGCGTAAAATTGACGCATGCATTCTTGAAATATTGCTCTCTCTTTCTAAATAGCGCGAATCCG
TCGCTGTGCATTTAGGACATCTCAGTCGCCGCTTGGAGCTCCCGTGAGGCGTGCTTGTCAATGCGGTAAG
TGTCACTGATTTTGAACTATAACGACCGCGTGAGTCAAAATGACGCATGATTATCTTTTACGTGACTTTT
AAGATTTAACTCATACGATAATTATATTGTTATTTCATGTTCTACTTACGTGATAACTTATTATATATAT
ATTTTCTTGTTATAGATATCGTCGACTTAATTAACCTAGGATTTAAATGCGGCCGCACGCGCGTCTCGAG
TTTACTCCCTATCAGTGATAGAGAACGTATGTCGAGTTTACTCCCTATCAGTGATAGAGAACGATGTCGA
GTTTACTCCCTATCAGTGATAGAGAACGTATGTCGAGTTTACTCCCTATCAGTGATAGAGAACGTATGTC
GAGTTTACTCCCTATCAGTGATAGAGAACGTATGTCGAGTTTATCCCTATCAGTGATAGAGAACGTATGT
CGAGTTTACTCCCTATCAGTGATAGAGAACGTATGTCGAGGTAGGCGTGTACGGTGGGAGGCCTATATAA
GCAGAGCTCGTTTAGTGAACCGTCAGATCGCCACCGGCTCTAGAGTCGACTCCGGAATAACTTCGTATAG
GATACTTTATACGAAGTTATGCAGAATGGTAGCTGGATTGTAGCTGCTATTAGCAATATGAAACCTCTTA
ATAACTTCGTATAGCATACATTATACGAAGTTATGGCGCGCCGCTCGAGAGGATCAACCACTTTGTACAA
GAAAGCTGAACGAGAAACGTAAAATGATATAAATATCAATATATTAAATTAGATTTTGCATAAAAAACAG
ACTACATAATACTGTAAAACACAACATATCCAGTCACTATGGTCGACCTGCAGACTGGCTGTGTATAAGG
GAGCCTGACATTTATATTCCCCAGAACATCAGGTTAATGGCGTTTTTGATGTCATTTTCGCGGTGGCTGA
GATCAGCCACTTCTTCCCCGATAACGGAGACCGGCACACTGGCCATATCGGTGGTCATCATGCGCCAGCT
TTCATCCCCGATATGCACCACCGGGTAAAGTTCACGGGAGACTTTATCTGACAGCAGACGTGCACTGGCC
AGGGGGATCACCATCCGTCGCCCGGGCGTGTCAATAATATCACTCTGTACATCCACAAACAGACGATAAC
GGCTCTCTCTTTTATAGGTGTAAACCTTAAACTGCATTTCACCAGCCCCTGTTCTCGTCAGCAAAAGAGC
CGTTCATTTCAATAAACCGGGCGACCTCAGCCATCCCTTCCTGATTTTCCGCTTTCCAGCGTTCGGCACG
CAGACGACGGGCTTCATTCTGCATGGTTGTGCTTACCAGACCGGAGATATTGACATCATATATGCCTTGA
GCAACTGATAGCTGTCGCTGTCAACTGTCACTGTAATACGCTGCTTCATAGCATACCTCTTTTTGACATA
CTTCGGGTATACATATCAGTATATATTCTTATACCGCAAAAATCAGCGCGCAAATACGCATACTGTTATC
TGGCTTTTAGTAAGCCGGATCCAGATCTTTACGCCCCGCCCTGCCACTCATCGCAGTACTGTTGTAATTC
ATTAAGCATTCTGCCGACATGGAAGCCATCACAAACGGCATGATGAACCTGAATCGCCAGCGGCATCAGC
ACCTTGTCGCCTTGCGTATAATATTTGCCCATGGTGAAAACGGGGGCGAAGAAGTTGTCCATATTGGCCA
CGTTTAAATCAAAACTGGTGAAACTCACCCAGGGATTGGCTGAGACGAAAAACATATTCTCAATAAACCC
TTTAGGGAAATAGGCCAGGTTTTCACCGTAACACGCCACATCTTGCGAATATATGTGTAGAAACTGCCGG
AAATCGTCGTGGTATTCACTCCAGAGCGATGAAAACGTTTCAGTTTGCTCATGGAAAACGGTGTAACAAG
GGTGAACACTATCCCATATCACCAGCTCACCGTCTTTCATTGCCATACGGAATTCCGGATGAGCATTCAT
CAGGCGGGCAAGAATGTGAATAAAGGCCGGATAAAACTTGTGCTTATTTTTCTTTACGGTCTTTAAAAAG
GCCGTAATATCCAGCTGAACGGTCTGGTTATAGGTACATTGAGCAACTGACTGAAATGCCTCAAAATGTT
CTTTACGATGCCATTGGGATATATCAACGGTGGTATATCCAGTGATTTTTTTCTCCATTTTAGCTTCCTT
AGCTCCTGAAAATCTCGACGGATCCTAACTCAAAATCCACACATTATACGAGCCGGAAGCATAAAGTGTA
AAGCCTGGGGTGCCTAATGCGGCCGCCATAGTGACTGGATATGTTGTGTTTTACAGTATTATGTAGTCTG
TTTTTTATGCAAAATCTAATTTAATATATTGATATTTATATCATTTTACGTTTCTCGTTCAGCTTTTTTG
TACAAACTTGTTGATCCTTGAATTCGAATCGCTAGCATAACTTCGTATAAAGTATCCTATACGAAGTTAT
TTGCCTTAACCCAGAAATTATCACTGTTATTCTTTAGAATGGTGCAAAGAATAACTTCGTATAATGTATG
CTATACGAAGTTATGGCGCCAGCGATCCACCGGATCTAGATAACTGATCCTTATCGATAATCAACCTCTG
GATTACAAAATTTGTGAAAGATTGACTGGTATTCTTAACTATGTTGCTCCTTTTACGCTATGTGGATACG
CTGCTTTAATGCCTTTGTATCATGCTATTGCTTCCCGTATGGCTTTCATTTTCTCCTCCTTGTATAAATC
CTGGTTGCTGTCTCTTTATGAGGAGTTGTGGCCCGTTGTCAGGCAACGTGGCGTGGTGTGCACTGTGTTT
GCTGACGCAACCCCCACTGGTTGGGGCATTGCCACCACCTGTCAGCTCCTTTCCGGGACTTTCGCTTTCC
CCCTCCCTATTGCCACGGCGGAACTCATCGCCGCCTGCCTTGCCCGCTGCTGGACAGGGGCTCGGCTGTT
GGGCACTGACAATTCCGTGGTGTTGTCGGGGAAATCATCGTCCTTTCCTTGGCTGCTCGCCTGTGTTGCC
ACCTGGATTCTGCGCGGGACGCCCTTCTGCTACGTCCCTTCGGCCCTCAATCCAGCGGACCTTCCTTCCC
GCGGCCTGCTGCCGGCTCTGCGGCCTCTTCCGCGTCTTCGCCTTCGCCCTCAGACGAGTCGGATCTCCCT
TTGGGCCGCCTCCCCGCATCGATACCGTCGACTAGAGCTCGCTGATCAGCCTCGACTGTGCCTTCTAGTT
GCCAGCCATCTGTTGTTTGCCCCTCCCCCGTGCCTTCCTTGACCCTGGAAGGTGCCACTCCCACTGTCCT
TTCCTAATAAAATGAGGAAATTGCATCGCATTGTCTGAGTAGGTGTCATTCTATTCTGGGGGGTGGGGTG
GGGCAGGACAGCAAGGGGGAGGATTGGGAAGACAATAGCAGACTAGTACGTCTCTCAAGGATAAGTAAGT
AATATTAAGGTACGGGAGGTATTGGACAGGCCGCAATAAAATATCTTTATTTTCATTACATCTGTGTGTT
GGTTTTTTGTGTGAATCGATAGTACTAACATACGCTCTCCATCAAAACAAAACGAAACAAAACAAACTAG
CAAAATAGGCTGTCCCCAGTGCAAGTGCAGGTGCCAGAACATTTCTCTGGCCTAACTGGCCGACGCGTGG
CTCCGGTGCCCGTCAGTGGGCAGAGCGCACATCGCCCACAGTCCCCGAGAAGTTGGGGGGAGGGGTCGGC
AATTGAACCGGTGCCTAGAGAAGGTGGCGCGGGGTAAACTGGGAAAGTGATGTCGTGTACTGGCTCCGCC
TTTTTCCCGAGGGTGGGGGAGAACCGTATATAAGTGCAGTAGTCGCCGTGAACGTTCTTTTTCGCAACGG
GTTTGCCGCCAGAACACAGGGGATCCAGCTCATGAGCCATGGCTTCCCGCCGGAGGTGGAGGAGCAGGAT
GATGGCACGCTGCCCATGTCTTGTGCCCAGGAGAGCGGGATGGACCGTCACCCTGCAGCCTGTGCTTCTG
CTAGGATCAATGTGGAATTCACCATGTCTAGACTGGACAAGAGCAAAGTCATAAACTCTGCTCTGGAATT
ACTCAATGAAGTCGGTATCGAAGGCCTGACGACAAGGAAACTCGCTCAAAAGCTGGGAGTTGAGCAGCCT
ACCCTGTACTGGCACGTGAAGAACAAGCGGGCCCTGCTCGATGCCCTGGCAATCGAGATGCTGGACAGGC
ATCATACCCACTTCTGCCCCCTGGAAGGCGAGTCATGGCAAGACTTTCTGCGGAACAACGCCAAGTCATT
CCGCTGTGCTCTCCTCTCACATCGCGACGGGGCTAAAGTGCATCTCGGCACCCGCCCAACAGAGAAACAG
TACGAAACCCTGGAAAATCAGCTCGCGTTCCTGTGTCAGCAAGGCTTCTCCCTGGAGAACGCACTGTACG
CTCTGTCCGCCGTGGGCCACTTTACACTGGGCTGCGTATTGGAGGATCAGGAGCATCAAGTAGCAAAAGA
GGAAAGAGAGACACCTACCACCGATTCTATGCCCCCACTTCTGAGACAAGCAATTGAGCTGTTCGACCAT
CAGGGAGCCGAACCTGCCTTCCTTTTCGGCCTGGAACTAATCATATGTGGCCTGGAGAAACAGCTAAAGT
GCGAAAGCGGCGGGCCGGCCGACGCCCTTGACGATTTTGACTTAGACATGCTCCCAGCCGATGCCCTTGA
CGACTTTGACCTTGATATGCTGCCTGCTGACGCTCTTGACGATTTTGACCTTGACATGCTCCCCGGGTAA
CTAAGTAAGCATCGATACCGTCGACCTCGAGGGGGGGCCCGGTACCCAATTCGCCCTATAGTGAGTCGTA
TTACGCGCGCAGCGGCCGACCATGGCCCAACTTGTTTATTGCAGCTTATAATGGTTACAAATAAAGCAAT
AGCATCACAAATTTCACAAATAAAGCATTTTTTTCACTGCATTCTAGTTGTGGTTTGTCCAAACTCATCA
ATGTATCTTATCATGTCTGGATCTCCGGACACGTGCGGACCGAGCGGCCGCAAGCTTGTTTAAACGTTAA
CGGATCCTTTGTTACTTTATAGAAGAAATTTTGAGTTTTTGTTTTTTTTTAATAAATAAATAAACATAAA
TAAATTGTTTGTTGAATTTATTATTAGTATGTAAGTGTAAATATAATAAAACTTAATATCTATTCAAATT
AATAAATAAACCTCGATATACAGACCGATAAAACACATGCGTCAATTTTACGCATGATTATCTTTAACGT
ACGTCACAATATGATTATCTTTCTAGGGTTAAAGAGCTCCAGCTTTTGTTCCCTTTAGTGAGGGTTAATT
TCGAGCTTGGCGTAATCATGGTCATAGCTGTTTCCTGTGTGAAATTGTTATCCGCTCACAATTCCACACA
ACATACGAGCCGGAAGCATAAAGTGTAAAGCCTGGGGTGCCTAATGAGTGAGCTAACTCACATTAATTGC
GTTGCGCTCACTGCCCGCTTTCCAGTCGGGAAACCTGTCGTGCCAGCTGCATTAATGAATCGGCCAACGC
GCGGGGAGAGGCGGTTTGCGTATTGGGCGCTCTTCCGCTTCCTCGCTCACTGACTCGCTGCGCTCGGTCG
TTCGGCTGCGGCGAGCGGTATCAGCTCACTCAAAGGCGGTAATACGGTTATCCACAGAATCAGGGGATAA
CGCAGGAAAGAACATGTGAGCAAAAGGCCAGCAAAAGGCCAGGAACCGTAAAAAGGCCGCGTTGCTGGCG
TTTTTCCATAGGCTCCGCCCCCCTGACGAGCATCACAAAAATCGACGCTCAAGTCAGAGGTGGCGAAACC
CGACAGGACTATAAAGATACCAGGCGTTTCCCCCTGGAAGCTCCCTCGTGCGCTCTCCTGTTCCGACCCT
GCCGCTTACCGGATACCTGTCCGCCTTTCTCCCTTCGGGAAGCGTGGCGCTTTCTCATAGCTCACGCTGT
AGGTATCTCAGTTCGGTGTAGGTCGTTCGCTCCAAGCTGGGCTGTGTGCACGAACCCCCCGTTCAGCCCG
ACCGCTGCGCCTTATCCGGTAACTATCGTCTTGAGTCCAACCCGGTAAGACACGACTTATCGCCACTGGC
AGCAGCCACTGGTAACAGGATTAGCAGAGCGAGGTATGTAGGCGGTGCTACAGAGTTCTTGAAGTGGTGG
CCTAACTACGGCTACACTAGAAGAACAGTATTTGGTATCTGCGCTCTGCTGAAGCCAGTTACCTTCGGAA
AAAGAGTTGGTAGCTCTTGATCCGGCAAACAAACCACCGCTGGTAGCGGTGGTTTTTTTGTTTGCAAGCA
GCAGATTACGCGCAGAAAAAAAGGATCTCAAGAAGATCCTTTGATCTTTTCTACGGGGTCTGACGCTCAG
TGGAACGAAAACTCACGTTAAGGGATTTTGGTCATGAGATTATCAAAAAGGATCTTCACCTAGATCCTTT
TAAATTAAAAATGAAGTTTTAAATCAATCTAAAGTATATATGAGTAAACTTGGTCTGACAGTTACCAATG
CTTAATCAGTGAGGCACCTATCTCAGCGATCTGTCTATTTCGTTCATCCATAGTTGCCTGACTCCCCGTC
GTGTAGATAACTACGATACGGGAGGGCTTACCATCTGGCCCCAGTGCTGCAATGATACCGCGAGACCCAC
GCTCACCGGCTCCAGATTTATCAGCAATAAACCAGCCAGCCGGAAGGGCCGAGCGCAGAAGTGGTCCTGC
AACTTTATCCGCCTCCATCCAGTCTATTAATTGTTGCCGGGAAGCTAGAGTAAGTAGTTCGCCAGTTAAT
AGTTTGCGCAACGTTGTTGCCATTGCTACAGGCATCGTGGTGTCACGCTCGTCGTTTGGTATGGCTTCAT
TCAGCTCCGGTTCCCAACGATCAAGGCGAGTTACATGATCCCCCATGTTGTGCAAAAAAGCGGTTAGCTC
CTTCGGTCCTCCGATCGTTGTCAGAAGTAAGTTGGCCGCAGTGTTATCACTCATGGTTATGGCAGCACTG
CATAATTCTCTTACTGTCATGCCATCCGTAAGATGCTTTTCTGTGACTGGTGAGTACTCAACCAAGTCAT
TCTGAGAATAGTGTATGCGGCGACCGAGTTGCTCTTGCCCGGCGTCAATACGGGATAATACCGCGCCACA
TAGCAGAACTTTAAAAGTGCTCATCATTGGAAAACGTTCTTCGGGGCGAAAACTCTCAAGGATCTTACCG
CTGTTGAGATCCAGTTCGATGTAACCCACTCGTGCACCCAACTGATCTTCAGCATCTTTTACTTTCACCA
GCGTTTCTGGGTGAGCAAAAACAGGAAGGCAAAATGCCGCAAAAAAGGGAATAAGGGCGACACGGAAATG
TTGAATACTCATACTCTTCCTTTTTCAATATTATTGAAGCATTTATCAGGGTTATTGTCTCATGAGCGGA
TACATATTTGAATGTATTTAGAAAAATAAACAAATAGGGGTTCCGCGCACATTTCCCCGAAAAGTGCCAC
Features (pLannotate 1.2.2; 36 found; start..end, strand, type, name):
     30..458     -  rep_origin     f1 ori (sequence partly withheld): f1 bacteriophage origin of replication; arrow indicates direction of (+) strand synthesis
    463..620     -  CDS            lacZα (fragment): LacZα fragment of β-galactosidase; lacZ fragment
    623..641     +  promoter       T7 promoter: promoter for bacteriophage T7 RNA polymerase
   1016..1330    +  promoter       tight TRE promoter: Tet-responsive promoter PTight, consisting of seven tet operator sequences followed by the minimal CMV promoter
   1355..1388    +  protein_bind   lox2272: Cre-mediated recombination occurs in the 8-bp core sequence (GGATACTT). lox2272 sites are compatible with each other, but incompatible with loxP or loxN sites (Lee and Saito, 1988). Cre recombinase
   1389..1438    -  intron         β-globin intron (fragment): internally truncated intron from human β-globin
   1439..1472    +  protein_bind   loxP: Cre-mediated recombination occurs in the 8-bp core sequence (GCATACAT). Cre recombinase
   1495..1619    +  protein_bind   attR2: mutant version of attR; recombination site for the Gateway® LR reaction LR Clonase™
   1663..1965    -  CDS            ccdB: CCDB_ECOLI - Also known as G, letB, letD. Experimental evidence at protein level: Swiss-Prot protein existence level 1. Toxic component of a type II toxin-antitoxin (TA) system, functioning in plasmid maintainence. Responsible for the post- segregational killing (PSK) of plasmid-free cells, also referred to as a plasmid addiction system. Half-life of over 2 hours. Cell killing by CcdB is accompanied by filamentation, defects in chromosome and plasmid segregation, defects in cell division, formation of anucleate cells, decreased DNA synthesis and plasmid loss. Interferes with the activity of DN
   1970..2128    -  CDS            ccdA (fragment): CCDA_ECO57 - Also known as H, letA. Experimental evidence at protein level: Swiss-Prot protein existence level 1. Antitoxin component of a type II toxin-antitoxin (TA) system which inhibits the post-segregational killing (PSK) of plasmid-free cells, also referred to as a plasmid addiction system. Binds to and blocks the activity of CcdB; will also remove bound CcdB protein from the CcdB-GyrA complex by forming a CcdA-CcdB complex, a process termed rejuvenation. Functions as a transcriptional corepressor for the ccdAB operon, repression also requires CcdB (By similarity). From Escherichia coli
   2307..2966    -  CDS            CmR: chloramphenicol acetyltransferase; cat; confers resistance to chloramphenicol
   2967..2996    -  promoter       cat promoter (fragment): promoter of the E. coli cat gene encoding chloramphenicol acetyltransferase
   3020..3050    -  promoter       lac UV5 promoter: E. coli lac promoter with an "up" mutation
   3075..3199    -  protein_bind   attR1: mutant version of attR; recombination site for the Gateway® LR reaction LR Clonase™
   3225..3258    -  protein_bind   lox2272: Cre-mediated recombination occurs in the 8-bp core sequence (GGATACTT). lox2272 sites are compatible with each other, but incompatible with loxP or loxN sites (Lee and Saito, 1988). Cre recombinase
   3259..3308    -  intron         β-globin intron (fragment): internally truncated intron from human β-globin
   3309..3342    -  protein_bind   loxP: Cre-mediated recombination occurs in the 8-bp core sequence (GCATACAT). Cre recombinase
   3387..3975    +  misc_feature   WPRE: woodchuck hepatitis virus posttranscriptional regulatory element
   4014..4125    +  polyA_signal   bGH poly(A) signal: bovine growth hormone polyadenylation signal
   4273..4321    +  polyA_signal   poly(A) signal: synthetic polyadenylation signal
   4335..4426    +  misc_feature   pause site: RNA polymerase II transcriptional pause signal from the human α2 globin gene
   4466..4677    +  promoter       EF-1α core promoter: core promoter for human elongation factor EF-1α
   4693..4812    +  CDS            d2EYFP (fragment): EYFP destabilized by residues 422-461 of mouse ornithine decarboxylase, giving an in vivo half-life of ~2 hours mammalian codon-optimized
   4822..5519    +  CDS            rtTA3 (fragment): reverse tetracycline transactivator 3 activates expression from Tet-responsive promoters in the presence of doxycycline
   5449..5559    +  CDS            VP48: 3 tandem repeats of the minimal activation domain of herpes simplex virus VP16 (Cheng et al., 2013)
   5579..5614    +  misc_feature   MCS (fragment): pBluescript multiple cloning site
   5623..5641    -  promoter       T7 promoter: promoter for bacteriophage T7 RNA polymerase
   5667..5801    +  polyA_signal   SV40 poly(A) signal: SV40 polyadenylation signal
   6110..6128    -  promoter       T3 promoter: promoter for bacteriophage T3 RNA polymerase
   6173..6189    -  protein_bind   lac operator: The lac repressor binds to the lac operator to inhibit transcription in E. coli. This inhibition can be relieved by adding lactose or isopropyl-β-D-thiogalactopyranoside (IPTG). lac repressor encoded by lacI
   6197..6227    -  promoter       lac promoter: promoter for the E. coli lac operon
   6242..6263    -  protein_bind   CAP binding site: CAP binding activates transcription in the presence of cAMP. E. coli catabolite activator protein
   6276..6368    -  CDS            lacI (fragment): lac repressor; lacI; The lac repressor binds to the lac operator to inhibit transcription in E. coli. This inhibition can be relieved by adding lactose or isopropyl-β-D-thiogalactopyranoside (IPTG).
   6551..7139    -  rep_origin     ori: high-copy-number ColE1/pMB1/pBR322/pUC origin of replication
   7310..8170    -  CDS            AmpR: β-lactamase; bla; confers resistance to ampicillin, carbenicillin, and related antibiotics
   8171..8275    -  promoter       AmpR promoter: bla
