[The description below was written by a language model from this plasmid's Addgene catalogue record and pLannotate feature annotations shown in this document.]
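Description:
pB_Tet-Off_Flex_DEST_EFS_mODC_tTA (JDW 936) is an empty Gateway destination vector for mammalian expression. It is described as PiggyBac-compatible, meaning the cargo is intended for transposase-mediated genomic integration, although the automated feature table does not annotate the transposon terminal repeats. The backbone is a pBluescript-type plasmid with a high-copy ColE1/pUC origin, an f1 origin and ampicillin resistance. Because the Gateway cassette carries the ccdB toxin gene and a chloramphenicol resistance marker, the unrecombined vector is maintained in a ccdB-tolerant strain under dual ampicillin and chloramphenicol selection.

The payload has two units. In the first, a tight TRE promoter (seven tet operators plus a minimal CMV promoter) sits upstream of a FLEx switch formed by paired lox2272 and loxP sites in opposing orientations. These flank an attR1–CmR–ccdB–attR2 cassette that lies in reverse orientation relative to the promoter. An LR reaction replaces this cassette with a gene of interest, which stays inverted and silent until Cre recombinase flips it and locks it into the sense orientation. A WPRE and bGH polyadenylation signal follow to enhance transcript processing and expression. A synthetic poly(A) signal and transcriptional pause site then insulate the second unit.

In that second unit, the EF-1α core (EFS) promoter drives a tetracycline transactivator fused to the mouse ornithine decarboxylase degron, ending in an SV40 poly(A) signal. The annotation software labels these segments as d2EYFP, rtTA3 and VP48 fragments by homology, but the record specifies a destabilized tTA. The result is a single-plasmid system in which the inserted gene requires Cre and is shut off by doxycycline. It belongs to a modular multisite Gateway cloning toolbox for vertebrate model systems.
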