Addgene plasmid #229828: pB_Tet-Off_Flex_DEST_EFS_mODC_tTA (JDW 936)
Purpose: (Empty Backbone) A Piggybac compatible, cre dependent, Tet-off destination vector with a downstream WPRE. EFS driving destabilized tTA
Depositing lab: Joshua Wythe. Depositing organization: University of Virginia. Publication: MultiSite Assembly of Gateway Induced Clones (MAGIC): a flexible cloning toolbox for use in vertebrate model systems. Gillespie WB 3rd, Zhang Y, Ruiz OE, Cerda J 3rd, Ortiz-Guzman J, Sherman M, Turner WD, Largoza G, Mosser LE, Fujimoto E, Chien CB, Kwan KM, Arenkiel BR, Devine WP, Wythe JD. Development. 2025 Nov 15;152(22):dev204308. doi: 10.1242/dev.204308. Epub 2025 Nov 13. PubMed 41230856.
Backbone
  Vector backbone: pB-pRAM-Flex-mClover3-KrasG12D-WPRE-pA-EFS-TetR
  Vector type: Mammalian Expression
Growth in bacteria
  Bacterial resistance: Chloramphenicol and Ampicillin, 25 & 100 μg/mL
  Growth temperature: 37°C
  Growth strain: ccdB Survival
  Copy number: High Copy
Gene/Insert
  Gene/Insert name: None
Terms and licenses: Academic/Nonprofit Terms; Industry Terms: Not Available to Industry
Depositor comments: Please visit https://doi.org/10.1101/2024.07.13.603267 for bioRxiv preprint.
How to cite: pB_Tet-Off_Flex_DEST_EFS_mODC_tTA (JDW 936) was a gift from Joshua Wythe (Addgene plasmid # 229828 ; http://n2t.net/addgene:229828 ; RRID:Addgene_229828)
